>Addgene plasmid #237679 | pRK5_mEGFP-SS18-SSX1-KS | addgene full sequence | sequence record 471790 | Addgene NGS Result
TTCGAGCTCGCCCGACATTGATTATTGACTAGTTATTAATAGTAATCAATTACGGGGTCATTAGTTCATA
GCCCATATATGGAGTTCCGCGTTACATAACTTACGGTAAATGGCCCGCCTGGCTGACCGCCCAACGACCC
CCGCCCATTGACGTCAATAATGACGTATGTTCCCATAGTAACGCCAATAGGGACTTTCCATTGACGTCAA
TGGGTGGAGTATTTACGGTAAACTGCCCACTTGGCAGTACATCAAGTGTATCATATGCCAAGTACGCCCC
CTATTGACGTCAATGACGGTAAATGGCCCGCCTGGCATTATGCCCAGTACATGACCTTATGGGACTTTCC
TACTTGGCAGTACATCTACGTATTAGTCATCGCTATTACCATGGTGATGCGGTTTTGGCAGTACATCAAT
GGGCGTGGATAGCGGTTTGACTCACGGGGATTTCCAAGTCTCCACCCCATTGACGTCAATGGGAGTTTGT
TTTGGCACCAAAATCAACGGGACTTTCCAAAATGTCGTAACAACTCCGCCCCATTGACGCAAATGGGCGG
TAGGCGTGTACGGTGGGAGGTCTATATAAGCAGAGCTCGTTTAGTGAACCGTCAGATCGCCTGGAGACGC
CATCCACGCTGTTTTGACCTCCATAGAAGACACCGGGACCGATCCAGCCTCCGCGGCCGGGAACGGTGCA
TTGGAACGCGGATTCCCCGTGCCAAGAGTGACGTAAGTACCGCCTATAGAGTCTATAGGCCCACCCCCTT
GGCTTCGTTAGAACGCGGCTACAATTAATACATAACCTTATGTATCATACACATACGATTTAGGTGACAC
TATAGAATAACATCCACTTTGCCTTTCTCTCCACAGGTGTCCACTCCCAGGTCCAACTGCACCTCGGTTC
TATCGATTGAATTCGTACCGGTCGCCACCATGGTGAGCAAGGGCGAGGAGCTGTTCACCGGGGTGGTGCC
CATCCTGGTCGAGCTGGACGGCGACGTAAACGGCCACAAGTTCAGCGTGTCCGGCGAGGGCGAGGGCGAT
GCCACCTACGGCAAGCTGACCCTGAAGTTCATCTGCACCACCGGCAAGCTGCCCGTGCCCTGGCCCACCC
TCGTGACCACCCTGACCTACGGCGTGCAGTGCTTCAGCCGCTACCCCGACCACATGAAGCAGCACGACTT
CTTCAAGTCCGCCATGCCCGAAGGCTACGTCCAGGAGCGCACCATCTTCTTCAAGGACGACGGCAACTAC
AAGACCCGCGCCGAGGTGAAGTTCGAGGGCGACACCCTGGTGAACCGCATCGAGCTGAAGGGCATCGACT
TCAAGGAGGACGGCAACATCCTGGGGCACAAGCTGGAGTACAACTACAACAGCCACAACGTCTATATCAT
GGCCGACAAGCAGAAGAACGGCATCAAGGTGAACTTCAAGATCCGCCACAACATCGAGGACGGCAGCGTG
CAGCTCGCCGACCACTACCAGCAGAACACCCCCATCGGCGACGGCCCCGTGCTGCTGCCCGACAACCACT
ACCTGAGCACCCAGTCCAAGCTGAGCAAAGACCCCAACGAGAAGCGCGATCACATGGTCCTGCTGGAGTT
CGTGACCGCCGCCGGGATCACTCTCGGCATGGACGAGCTGTACAAGACCGGCGGCATGTCTGTGGCTTTC
GCGGCCCCGAGGCAGCGAGGCAAGGGGGAGATCACTCCCGCTGCGATTCAGAAGATGTTGGATGACAATA
ACCATCTTATTCAGTGTATAATGGACTCTCAGAATAAAGGAAAGACCTCAGAGTGTTCTCAGTATCAGCA
GATGTTGCACACAAACTTGGTATACCTTGCTACAATAGCAGATTCTAATCAAAATATGCAGTCTCTTTTA
CCAGCACCACCCACACAGAATATGCCTATGGGTCCTGGAGGGATGAATCAGAGCGGCCCTCCCCCACCTC
CACGCTCTCACAACATGCCTTCAGATGGAATGGTAGGTGGGGGTCCTCCTGCACCGCACATGCAGAACCA
GATGAACGGCCAGATGCCTGGGCCTAACCATATGCCTATGCAGGGACCTGGACCCAATCAACTCAATATG
ACAAACAGTTCCATGAATATGCCTTCAAGTAGCCATGGATCCATGGGAGGTTACAACCATTCTGTGCCAT
CATCACAGAGCATGCCAGTACAGAATCAGATGACAATGAGTCAGGGACAACCAATGGGAAACTATGGTCC
CAGACCAAATATGAGTATGCAGCCAAACCAAGGTCCAATGATGCATCAGCAGCCTCCTTCTCAGCAATAC
AATATGCCACAGGGAGGCGGACAGCATTACCAAGGACAGCAGCCACCTATGGGAATGATGGGTCAAGTTA
ACCAAGGCAATCATATGATGGGTCAGAGACAGATTCCTCCCTATAGACCTCCTCAACAGGGCCCACCACA
GCAGTACTCAGGCCAGGAAGACTATTACGGGGACCAATACAGTCATGGTGGACAAGGTCCTCCAGAAGGC
ATGAACCAGCAATATTACCCTGATGGTCATAATGATTACGGTTATCAGCAACCGTCGTATCCTGAACAAG
GCTACGATAGGCCTTATGAGGATTCCTCACAACATTACTACGAAGGAGGAAATTCACAGTATGGCCAACA
GCAAGATGCATACCAGGGACCACCTCCACAACAGGGATATCCACCCCAGCAGCAGCAGTACCCAGGGCAG
CAAGGTTACCCAGGACAGCAGCAGGGCTACGGTCCTTCACAGGGTGGTCCAGGTCCTCAGTATCCTAACT
ACCCACAGGGACAAGGTCAGCAGTATGGAGGATATAGACCAACACAGCCTGGACCACCACAGCCACCCCA
GCAGAGGCCTTATGGATATGACCAGATCATGCCCAAGAAGCCAGCAGAGGACGAAAATGATTCGAAGGGA
GTGTCAGAAGCATCTGGCCCACAAAACGATGGGAAACAACTGCACCCCCCAGGAAAAGCAAATATTTCTG
AGAAGATTAATAAGAGATCTGGACCCAAAAGGGGGAAACATGCCTGGACCCACAGACTGCGTGAGAGAAA
GCAGCTGGTGATTTATGAAGAGATCAGTGACCCTGAGGAAGATGACGAGATGATGATGATGAATAAGTTG
GTTCTAGCGCAGTTCTTCTTCTCCTGTCTATAAACCTGCAGAAGCTTGGCCGCCATGGCCCAACTTGTTT
ATTGCAGCTTATAATGGTTACAAATAAAGCAATAGCATCACAAATTTCACAAATAAAGCATTTTTTTCAC
TGCATTCTAGTTGTGGTTTGTCCAAACTCATCAATGTATCTTATCATGTCTGGATCGGGAATTAATTCGG
CGCAGCACCATGGCCTGAAATAACCTCTGAAAGAGGAACTTGGTTAGGTACCTTCTGAGGCGGAAAGAAC
CAGCTGTGGAATGTGTGTCAGTTAGGGTGTGGAAAGTCCCCAGGCTCCCCAGCAGGCAGAAGTATGCAAA
GCATGCATCTCAATTAGTCAGCAACCAGGTGTGGAAAGTCCCCAGGCTCCCCAGCAGGCAGAAGTATGCA
AAGCATGCATCTCAATTAGTCAGCAACCATAGTCCCGCCCCTAACTCCGCCCATCCCGCCCCTAACTCCG
CCCAGTTCCGCCCATTCTCCGCCCCATGGCTGACTAATTTTTTTTATTTATGCAGAGGCCGAGGCCGCCT
CGGCCTCTGAGCTATTCCAGAAGTAGTGAGGAGGCTTTTTTGGAGGCCTAGGCTTTTGCAAAAAGCTGTT
AACAGCTTGGCACTGGCCGTCGTTTTACAACGTCGTGACTGGGAAAACCCTGGCGTTACCCAACTTAATC
GCCTTGCAGCACATCCCCCTTTCGCCAGCTGGCGTAATAGCGAAGAGGCCCGCACCGATCGCCCTTCCCA
ACAGTTGCGCAGCCTGAATGGCGAATGGCGCCTGATGCGGTATTTTCTCCTTACGCATCTGTGCGGTATT
TCACACCGCATA
[142 nt withheld, positions 4003-4144]
C
[141 nt withheld, positions 4146-4286]
CCTTTGACGTTGGAGTCCACGTTCTTT
[37 nt withheld, positions 4314-4350]
ACCCTATCTCGGGCTATTCTTTTGATTTATAAGGGATTTTGCCGATTTCGGCCTATTGGTTAAAAAATGA
GCTGATTTAACAAAAATTTAACGCGAATTTTAACAAAATATTAACGTTTACAATTTTATGGTGCACTCTC
AGTACAATCTGCTCTGATGCCGCATAGTTAAGCCAGCCCCGACACCCGCCAACACCCGCTGACGCGCCCT
GACGGGCTTGTCTGCTCCCGGCATCCGCTTACAGACAAGCTGTGACCGTCTCCGGGAGCTGCATGTGTCA
GAGGTTTTCACCGTCATCACCGAAACGCGCGAGACGAAAGGGCCTCGTGATACGCCTATTTTTATAGGTT
AATGTCATGATAATAATGGTTTCTTAGACGTCAGGTGGCACTTTTCGGGGAAATGTGCGCGGAACCCCTA
TTTGTTTATTTTTCTAAATACATTCAAATATGTATCCGCTCATGAGACAATAACCCTGATAAATGCTTCA
ATAATATTGAAAAAGGAAGAGTATGAGTATTCAACATTTCCGTGTCGCCCTTATTCCCTTTTTTGCGGCA
TTTTGCCTTCCTGTTTTTGCTCACCCAGAAACGCTGGTGAAAGTAAAAGATGCTGAAGATCAGTTGGGTG
CACGAGTGGGTTACATCGAACTGGATCTCAACAGCGGTAAGATCCTTGAGAGTTTTCGCCCCGAAGAACG
TTTTCCAATGATGAGCACTTTTAAAGTTCTGCTATGTGGCGCGGTATTATCCCGTATTGACGCCGGGCAA
GAGCAACTCGGTCGCCGCATACACTATTCTCAGAATGACTTGGTTGAGTACTCACCAGTCACAGAAAAGC
ATCTTACGGATGGCATGACAGTAAGAGAATTATGCAGTGCTGCCATAACCATGAGTGATAACACTGCGGC
CAACTTACTTCTGACAACGATCGGAGGACCGAAGGAGCTAACCGCTTTTTTGCACAACATGGGGGATCAT
GTAACTCGCCTTGATCGTTGGGAACCGGAGCTGAATGAAGCCATACCAAACGACGAGCGTGACACCACGA
TGCCTGTAGCAATGGCAACAACGTTGCGCAAACTATTAACTGGCGAACTACTTACTCTAGCTTCCCGGCA
ACAATTAATAGACTGGATGGAGGCGGATAAAGTTGCAGGACCACTTCTGCGCTCGGCCCTTCCGGCTGGC
TGGTTTATTGCTGATAAATCTGGAGCCGGTGAGCGTGGGTCTCGCGGTATCATTGCAGCACTGGGGCCAG
ATGGTAAGCCCTCCCGTATCGTAGTTATCTACACGACGGGGAGTCAGGCAACTATGGATGAACGAAATAG
ACAGATCGCTGAGATAGGTGCCTCACTGATTAAGCATTGGTAACTGTCAGACCAAGTTTACTCATATATA
CTTTAGATTGATTTAAAACTTCATTTTTAATTTAAAAGGATCTAGGTGAAGATCCTTTTTGATAATCTCA
TGACCAAAATCCCTTAACGTGAGTTTTCGTTCCACTGAGCGTCAGACCCCGTAGAAAAGATCAAAGGATC
TTCTTGAGATCCTTTTTTTCTGCGCGTAATCTGCTGCTTGCAAACAAAAAAACCACCGCTACCAGCGGTG
GTTTGTTTGCCGGATCAAGAGCTACCAACTCTTTTTCCGAAGGTAACTGGCTTCAGCAGAGCGCAGATAC
CAAATACTGTTCTTCTAGTGTAGCCGTAGTTAGGCCACCACTTCAAGAACTCTGTAGCACCGCCTACATA
CCTCGCTCTGCTAATCCTGTTACCAGTGGCTGCTGCCAGTGGCGATAAGTCGTGTCTTACCGGGTTGGAC
TCAAGACGATAGTTACCGGATAAGGCGCAGCGGTCGGGCTGAACGGGGGGTTCGTGCACACAGCCCAGCT
TGGAGCGAACGACCTACACCGAACTGAGATACCTACAGCGTGAGCTATGAGAAAGCGCCACGCTTCCCGA
AGGGAGAAAGGCGGACAGGTATCCGGTAAGCGGCAGGGTCGGAACAGGAGAGCGCACGAGGGAGCTTCCA
GGGGGAAACGCCTGGTATCTTTATAGTCCTGTCGGGTTTCGCCACCTCTGACTTGAGCGTCGATTTTTGT
GATGCTCGTCAGGGGGGCGGAGCCTATGGAAAAACGCCAGCAACGCGGCCTTTTTACGGTTCCTGGCCTT
TTGCTGGCCTTTTGCTCACATGTTCTTTCCTGCGTTATCCCCTGATTCTGTGGATAACCGTATTACCGCC
TTTGAGTGAGCTGATACCGCTCGCCGCAGCCGAACGACCGAGCGCAGCGAGTCAGTGAGCGAGGAAGCGG
AAGAGCGCCCAATACGCAAACCGCCTCTCCCCGCGCGTTGGCCGATTCATTAATGCAGCTGGCACGACAG
GTTTCCCGACTGGAAAGCGGGCAGTGAGCGCAACGCAATTAATGTGAGTTAGCTCACTCATTAGGCACCC
CAGGCTTTACACTTTATGCTTCCGGCTCGTATGTTGTGTGGAATTGTGAGCGGATAACAATTTCACACAG
GAAACAGCTATGACATGATTACGAATTAA
Features (pLannotate 1.2.2; 22 found; start..end, strand, type, name):
     14..393     +  enhancer       CMV enhancer: human cytomegalovirus immediate early enhancer
    394..597     +  promoter       CMV promoter: human cytomegalovirus (CMV) immediate early promoter
    733..776     +  intron         CMV intron (fragment): modified intron A from human cytomegalovirus
    828..846     +  promoter       SP6 promoter: promoter for bacteriophage SP6 RNA polymerase
    850..887     +  CDS            IgH signal sequence (fragment): signal sequence from the mouse immunoglobulin heavy chain variable region
    940..1656    +  CDS            mEGFP: mEGFP is a basic (constitutively fluorescent) green fluorescent protein published in 2002, derived from Aequorea victoria. It has moderate acid sensitivity.
   1666..2895    +  CDS            SS18: SSXT_HUMAN - Also known as SSXT, SYT. Experimental evidence at protein level: Swiss-Prot protein existence level 1. Appears to function synergistically with RBM14 as a transcriptional coactivator. Isoform 1 and isoform 2 function in nuclear receptor coactivation. Isoform 1 and isoform 2 function in general transcriptional coactivation. Component of SWI/SNF chromatin remodeling subcomplex GBAF that carries out key enzymatic activities, changing chromatin structure by altering DNA-histone contacts within a nucleosome in an ATP-dependent manner (PubMed:29374058). From Homo sapiens (Human).
   2893..3123    +  CDS            SSX1 (fragment): SSX1_HUMAN - Experimental evidence at protein level: Swiss-Prot protein existence level 1. Could act as a modulator of transcription. From Homo sapiens (Human).
   3212..3346    +  polyA_signal   SV40 poly(A) signal: SV40 polyadenylation signal
   3415..3772    +  promoter       SV40 promoter: SV40 enhancer and early promoter
   3791..3945    +  CDS            lacZα (fragment): LacZα fragment of β-galactosidase; lacZ fragment
   3951..4002    -  misc_feature   bom (fragment): basis of mobility region from pBR322
   4021..4401    +  rep_origin     M13 ori (sequence partly withheld): M13 bacteriophage origin of replication; arrow indicates direction of (+) strand synthesis
   4477..4526    -  misc_feature   bom (fragment): basis of mobility region from pBR322
   4628..4663    -  CDS            rop (fragment): Rop protein, which maintains plasmids at low copy number; rop
   4758..4862    +  promoter       AmpR promoter: bla
   4863..5723    +  CDS            AmpR: β-lactamase; bla; confers resistance to ampicillin, carbenicillin, and related antibiotics
   5894..6482    +  rep_origin     ori: high-copy-number ColE1/pMB1/pBR322/pUC origin of replication
   6665..6757    +  CDS            lacI (fragment): lac repressor; lacI; The lac repressor binds to the lac operator to inhibit transcription in E. coli. This inhibition can be relieved by adding lactose or isopropyl-β-D-thiogalactopyranoside (IPTG).
   6770..6791    +  protein_bind   CAP binding site: CAP binding activates transcription in the presence of cAMP. E. coli catabolite activator protein
   6806..6836    +  promoter       lac promoter: promoter for the E. coli lac operon
   6844..6860    +  protein_bind   lac operator: The lac repressor binds to the lac operator to inhibit transcription in E. coli. This inhibition can be relieved by adding lactose or isopropyl-β-D-thiogalactopyranoside (IPTG). lac repressor encoded by lacI
