[The description below was written by a language model from this plasmid's Addgene catalogue record and pLannotate feature annotations shown in this document.]
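Description:
pRK5_mEGFP-SS18-SSX1-KS is a mammalian expression plasmid of about 6.9 kb built on the pRK5 backbone and designed to overexpress a fluorescently tagged version of the human SS18-SSX1 fusion protein. It is propagated in E. coli as a high-copy plasmid through a ColE1/pUC-type origin and selected with ampicillin via the β-lactamase gene. The backbone also carries an M13 phage origin and assorted remnants of earlier cloning vectors (fragments of lacZα, lacI, rop and bom, plus a lac promoter/operator). No mammalian selection marker is annotated, which suggests transient transfection. An SV40 enhancer/early promoter region lies downstream of the expression cassette and is not annotated as driving any complete gene.

Expression is driven by the human cytomegalovirus immediate-early enhancer and promoter, followed by a fragment of CMV intron A and an SP6 promoter that could support in vitro transcription. A short fragment matching an immunoglobulin heavy-chain signal sequence is annotated upstream of the coding region; it appears to be a backbone remnant, and the record does not say whether it has any function. The open reading frame begins with monomeric EGFP at the N terminus, joined to SS18, a SWI/SNF (GBAF) complex component and transcriptional coactivator. SS18 is joined in turn to a C-terminal portion of SSX1, and an SV40 polyadenylation signal ends the cassette. The "KS" suffix has no separate annotation in the feature table. Given the associated publication on a micropeptide killswitch for probing condensate microenvironments, it presumably denotes that peptide appended to the fusion, though its position and composition are not recorded. The stated purpose is overexpression of mEGFP-SS18-SSX1-KS, and the GFP tag allows the protein to be visualised in cells.
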