Addgene plasmid #237679: pRK5_mEGFP-SS18-SSX1-KS
Purpose: For overexpression of mEGFP-SS18-SSX1-KS
Depositing lab: Denes Hnisz. Depositing organization: Max Planck Institute for Molecular Genetics. Publication: Probing condensate microenvironments with a micropeptide killswitch. Zhang Y, Stoppelkamp I, Fernandez-Pernas P, Allram M, Charman M, Magalhaes AP, Piedavent-Salomon M, Sommer G, Sung YC, Meyer K, Grams N, Halko E, Dongre S, Meierhofer D, Malszycki M, Ilik IA, Aktas T, Kraushar ML, Vastenhouw N, Weitzman MD, Grebien F, Niskanen H, Hnisz D. Nature. 2025 Jun 4. doi: 10.1038/s41586-025-09141-5. PubMed 40468084.
Backbone
  Vector backbone: pRK5
  Vector type: Mammalian Expression
Growth in bacteria
  Bacterial resistance: Ampicillin, 100 μg/mL
  Growth temperature: 37°C
  Growth strain: DH5alpha
  Copy number: High Copy
Gene/Insert
  Gene/Insert name: SS18-SSX1-KS
  Species: H. sapiens (human)
  Entrez Gene: SS18 (a.k.a. SMARCL1, SSXT, SYT); SSX1 (a.k.a. CT5.1, SPGFX5, SSRC)
  Tag / fusion protein: mEGFP (N terminal on insert)
  Cloning method: Gibson Cloning
Terms and licenses: Academic/Nonprofit Terms; Industry Terms: Not Available to Industry
How to cite: pRK5_mEGFP-SS18-SSX1-KS was a gift from Denes Hnisz (Addgene plasmid # 237679 ; http://n2t.net/addgene:237679 ; RRID:Addgene_237679)
